>Addgene plasmid #172600 | pCEP4-myc-PDGFRA-K627R+R914W_EGFP-PEST_reporter | depositor full sequence | sequence record 334921 | pCEP4-myc-PDGFRA-K627R+R914W_EGFP-PEST_reporter sequence 15506 bps
GCCGGCAAGGCCGGATCCAGACATGATAAGATACATTGATGAGTTTGGACAAACCACAACTAGAATGCAG
TGAAAAAAATGCTTTATTTGTGAAATTTGTGATGCTATTGCTTTATTTGTAACCATTATAAGCTGCAATA
AACAAGTTAACAACAACAATTGCATTCATTTTATGTTTCAGGTTCAGGGGGAGGTGGGGAGGTTTTTTAA
AGCAAGTAAAACCTCTACAAATGTGGTATGGCTGATTATGATCCGGCTGCCTCGCGCGTTTCGGTGATGA
CGGTGAAAACCTCTGACACATGCAGCTCCCGGAGACGGTCACAGCTTGTCTGTAAGCGGATGCCGGGAGC
AGACAAGCCCGTCAGGGCGCGTCAGCGGGTGTTGGCGGGTGTCGGGGCGCAGCCATGACCGGTCGACTCT
AGAGCCCCGCCGCCGGACGAACTAAACCTGACTACGGCATCTCTGCCCCTTCTTCGCTGGTACGAGGAGC
GCTTTTGTTTTGTATTCGGGGCAGTGCATGTAATCCCTTCAGTTGGTTGGTACAACTTGCCAACTGGGCC
CTGTTCCACATGTGACACGGGGGGGGACCAAACACAAAGGGGTTCTCTGACTGTAGTTGACATCCTTATA
AATGGATGTGCACATTTGCCAACACTGAGTGGCTTTCATCCTGGAGCAGACTTTGCATGCTGTGGACTGC
AACACAACATTGCCTTTATGTGTAACTCTTGGCTGAAGCTCTTACACCAATGCTGGGGGACATGTACCTC
CCAGGGGCCCAGGAAGACTACGGGAGGCTACACCAACGTCAATCAGAGGGGCCTGTGTAGCTACCGATAA
GCGGACCCTCAAGAGGGCATTAGCAATAGTGTTTATAAGGCCCCCTTGTTAACCCTAAACGGGTAGCATA
TGCTTCCCGGGTAGTAGTATATACTATCCAGACTAACCCTAATTCAATAGCATATGTTACCCAACGGGAA
GCATATGCTATCGAATTAGGGTTAGTAAAAGGGTCCTAAGGAACAGCGATATCTCCCACCCCATGAGCTG
TCACGGTTTTATTTACATGGGGTCAGGATTCCACGAGGGTAGTGAACCATTTTAGTCACAAGGGCAGTGG
CTGAAGATCAAGGAGCGGGCAGTGAACTCTCCTGAATCTTCGCCTGCTTCTTCATTCTCCTTCGTTTAGC
TAATAGAATAACTGCTGAGTTGTGAACAGTAAGGTGTATGTGAGGTGCTCGAAAACAAGGTTTCAGGTGA
CGCCCCCAGAATAAAATTTGGACGGGGGGTTCAGTGGTGGCATTGTGCTATGACACCAATATAACCCTCA
CAAACCCCTTGGGCAATAAATACTAGTGTAGGAATGAAACATTCTGAATATCTTTAACAATAGAAATCCA
TGGGGTGGGGACAAGCCGTAAAGACTGGATGTCCATCTCACACGAATTTATGGCTATGGGCAACACATAA
TCCTAGTGCAATATGATACTGGGGTTATTAAGATGTGTCCCAGGCAGGGACCAAGACAGGTGAACCATGT
TGTTACACTCTATTTGTAACAAGGGGAAAGAGAGTGGACGCCGACAGCAGCGGACTCCACTGGTTGTCTC
TAACACCCCCGAAAATTAAACGGGGCTCCACGCCAATGGGGCCCATAAACAAAGACAAGTGGCCACTCTT
TTTTTTGAAATTGTGGAGTGGGGGCACGCGTCAGCCCCCACACGCCGCCCTGCGGTTTTGGACTGTAAAA
TAAGGGTGTAATAACTTGGCTGATTGTAACCCCGCTAACCACTGCGGTCAAACCACTTGCCCACAAAACC
ACTAATGGCACCCCGGGGAATACCTGCATAAGTAGGTGGGCGGGCCAAGATAGGGGCGCGATTGCTGCGA
TCTGGAGGACAAATTACACACACTTGCGCCTGAGCGCCAAGCACAGGGTTGTTGGTCCTCATATTCACGA
GGTCGCTGAGAGCACGGTGGGCTAATGTTGCCATGGGTAGCATATACTACCCAAATATCTGGATAGCATA
TGCTATCCTAATCTATATCTGGGTAGCATAGGCTATCCTAATCTATATCTGGGTAGCATATGCTATCCTA
ATCTATATCTGGGTAGTATATGCTATCCTAATTTATATCTGGGTAGCATAGGCTATCCTAATCTATATCT
GGGTAGCATATGCTATCCTAATCTATATCTGGGTAGTATATGCTATCCTAATCTGTATCCGGGTAGCATA
TGCTATCCTAATAGAGATTAGGGTAGTATATGCTATCCTAATTTATATCTGGGTAGCATATACTACCCAA
ATATCTGGATAGCATATGCTATCCTAATCTATATCTGGGTAGCATATGCTATCCTAATCTATATCTGGGT
AGCATAGGCTATCCTAATCTATATCTGGGTAGCATATGCTATCCTAATCTATATCTGGGTAGTATATGCT
ATCCTAATTTATATCTGGGTAGCATAGGCTATCCTAATCTATATCTGGGTAGCATATGCTATCCTAATCT
ATATCTGGGTAGTATATGCTATCCTAATCTGTATCCGGGTAGCATATGCTATCCTCATGCATATACAGTC
AGCATATGATACCCAGTAGTAGAGTGGGAGTGCTATCCTTTGCATATGCCGCCACCTCCCAAGGGGGCGT
GAATTTTCGCTGCTTGTCCTTTTCCTGCATGCTGGTTGCTCCCATTCTTAGGTGAATTTAAGGAGGCCAG
GCTAAAGCCGTCGCATGTCTGATTGCTCACCAGGTAAATGTCGCTAATGTTTTCCAACGCGAGAAGGTGT
TGAGCGCGGAGCTGAGTGACGTGACAACATGGGTATGCCCAATTGCCCCATGTTGGGAGGACGAAAATGG
TGACAAGACAGATGGCCAGAAATACACCAACAGCACGCATGATGTCTACTGGGGATTTATTCTTTAGTGC
GGGGGAATACACGGCTTTTAATACGATTGAGGGCGTCTCCTAACAAGTTACATCACTCCTGCCCTTCCTC
ACCCTCATCTCCATCACCTCCTTCATCTCCGTCATCTCCGTCATCACCCTCCGCGGCAGCCCCTTCCACC
ATAGGTGGAAACCAGGGAGGCAAATCTACTCCATCGTCAAAGCTGCACACAGTCACCCTGATATTGCAGG
TAGGAGCGGGCTTTGTCATAACAAGGTCCTTAATCGCATCCTTCAAAACCTCAGCAAATATATGAGTTTG
TAAAAAGACCATGAAATAACAGACAATGGACTCCCTTAGCGGGCCAGGTTGTGGGCCGGGTCCAGGGGCC
ATTCCAAAGGGGAGACGACTCAATGGTGTAAGACGACATTGTGGAATAGCAAGGGCAGTTCCTCGCCTTA
GGTTGTAAAGGGAGGTCTTACTACCTCCATATACGAACACACCGGCGACCCAAGTTCCTTCGTCGGTAGT
CCTTTCTACGTGACTCCTAGCCAGGAGAGCTCTTAAACCTTCTGCAATGTTCTCAAATTTCGGGTTGGAA
CCTCCTTGACCACGATGCTTTCCAAACCACCCTCCTTTTTTGCGCCTGCCTCCATCACCCTGACCCCGGG
GTCCAGTGCTTGGGCCTTCTCCTGGGTCATCTGCGGGGCCCTGCTCTATCGCTCCCGGGGGCACGTCAGG
CTCACCATCTGGGCCACCTTCTTGGTGGTATTCAAAATAATCGGCTTCCCCTACAGGGTGGAAAAATGGC
CTTCTACCTGGAGGGGGCCTGCGCGGTGGAGACCCGGATGATGATGACTGACTACTGGGACTCCTGGGCC
TCTTTTCTCCACGTCCACGACCTCTCCCCCTGGCTCTTTCACGACTTCCCCCCCTGGCTCTTTCACGTCC
TCTACCCCGGCGGCCTCCACTACCTCCTCGACCCCGGCCTCCACTACCTCCTCGACCCCGGCCTCCACTG
CCTCCTCGACCCCGGCCTCCACCTCCTGCTCCTGCCCCTCCTGCTCCTGCCCCTCCTCCTGCTCCTGCCC
CTCCTGCCCCTCCTGCTCCTGCCCCTCCTGCCCCTCCTGCTCCTGCCCCTCCTGCCCCTCCTGCTCCTGC
CCCTCCTGCCCCTCCTCCTGCTCCTGCCCCTCCTGCCCCTCCTCCTGCTCCTGCCCCTCCTGCCCCTCCT
GCTCCTGCCCCTCCTGCCCCTCCTGCTCCTGCCCCTCCTGCCCCTCCTGCTCCTGCCCCTCCTGCTCCTG
CCCCTCCTGCTCCTGCCCCTCCTGCTCCTGCCCCTCCTGCCCCTCCTGCCCCTCCTCCTGCTCCTGCCCC
TCCTGCTCCTGCCCCTCCTGCCCCTCCTGCCCCTCCTGCTCCTGCCCCTCCTCCTGCTCCTGCCCCTCCT
GCCCCTCCTGCCCCTCCTCCTGCTCCTGCCCCTCCTGCCCCTCCTCCTGCTCCTGCCCCTCCTCCTGCTC
CTGCCCCTCCTGCCCCTCCTGCCCCTCCTCCTGCTCCTGCCCCTCCTGCCCCTCCTCCTGCTCCTGCCCC
TCCTCCTGCTCCTGCCCCTCCTGCCCCTCCTGCCCCTCCTCCTGCTCCTGCCCCTCCTCCTGCTCCTGCC
CCTCCTGCCCCTCCTGCCCCTCCTGCCCCTCCTCCTGCTCCTGCCCCTCCTCCTGCTCCTGCCCCTCCTG
CTCCTGCCCCTCCCGCTCCTGCTCCTGCTCCTGTTCCACCGTGGGTCCCTTTGCAGCCAATGCAACTTGG
ACGTTTTTGGGGTCTCCGGACACCATCTCTATGTCTTGGCCCTGATCCTGAGCCGCCCGGGGCTCCTGGT
CTTCCGCCTCCTCGTCCTCGTCCTCTTCCCCGTCCTCGTCCATGGTTATCACCCCCTCTTCTTTGAGGTC
CACTGCCGCCGGAGCCTTCTGGTCCAGATGTGTCTCCCTTCTCTCCTAGGCCATTTCCAGGTCCTGTACC
TGGCCCCTCGTCAGACATGATTCACACTAAAAGAGATCAATAGACATCTTTATTAGACGACGCTCAGTGA
ATACAGGGAGTGCAGACTCCTGCCCCCTCCAACAGCCCCCCCACCCTCATCCCCTTCATGGTCGCTGTCA
GACAGATCCAGGTCTGAAAATTCCCCATCCTCCGAACCATCCTCGTCCTCATCACCAATTACTCGCAGCC
CGGAAAACTCCCGCTGAACATCCTCAAGATTTGCGTCCTGAGCCTCAAGCCAGGCCTCAAATTCCTCGTC
CCCCTTTTTGCTGGACGGTAGGGATGGGGATTCTCGGGACCCCTCCTCTTCCTCTTCAAGGTCACCAGAC
AGAGATGCTACTGGGGCAACGGAAGAAAAGCTGGGTGCGGCCTGTGAGGATCAGCTTATCGATGATAAGC
TGTCAAACATGAGAATTCTTGAAGACGAAAGGGCCTCGTGATACGCCTATTTTTATAGGTTAATGTCATG
ATAATAATGGTTTCTTAGACGTCAGGTGGCACTTTTCGGGGAAATGTGCGCGGAACCCCTATTTGTTTAT
TTTTCTAAATACATTCAAATATGTATCCGCTCATGAGACAATAACCCTGATAAATGCTTCAATAATATTG
AAAAAGGAAGAGTATGAGTATTCAACATTTCCGTGTCGCCCTTATTCCCTTTTTTGCGGCATTTTGCCTT
CCTGTTTTTGCTCACCCAGAAACGCTGGTGAAAGTAAAAGATGCTGAAGATCAGTTGGGTGCACGAGTGG
GTTACATCGAACTGGATCTCAACAGCGGTAAGATCCTTGAGAGTTTTCGCCCCGAAGAACGTTTTCCAAT
GATGAGCACTTTTAAAGTTCTGCTATGTGGCGCGGTATTATCCCGTGTTGACGCCGGGCAAGAGCAACTC
GGTCGCCGCATACACTATTCTCAGAATGACTTGGTTGAGTACTCACCAGTCACAGAAAAGCATCTTACGG
ATGGCATGACAGTAAGAGAATTATGCAGTGCTGCCATAACCATGAGTGATAACACTGCGGCCAACTTACT
TCTGACAACGATCGGAGGACCGAAGGAGCTAACCGCTTTTTTGCACAACATGGGGGATCATGTAACTCGC
CTTGATCGTTGGGAACCGGAGCTGAATGAAGCCATACCAAACGACGAGCGTGACACCACGATGCCTGCAG
CAATGGCAACAACGTTGCGCAAACTATTAACTGGCGAACTACTTACTCTAGCTTCCCGGCAACAATTAAT
AGACTGGATGGAGGCGGATAAAGTTGCAGGACCACTTCTGCGCTCGGCCCTTCCGGCTGGCTGGTTTATT
GCTGATAAATCTGGAGCCGGTGAGCGTGGGTCTCGCGGTATCATTGCAGCACTGGGGCCAGATGGTAAGC
CCTCCCGTATCGTAGTTATCTACACGACGGGGAGTCAGGCAACTATGGATGAACGAAATAGACAGATCGC
TGAGATAGGTGCCTCACTGATTAAGCATTGGTAACTGTCAGACCAAGTTTACTCATATATACTTTAGATT
GATTTAAAACTTCATTTTTAATTTAAAAGGATCTAGGTGAAGATCCTTTTTGATAATCTCATGACCAAAA
TCCCTTAACGTGAGTTTTCGTTCCACTGAGCGTCAGACCCCGTAGAAAAGATCAAAGGATCTTCTTGAGA
TCCTTTTTTTCTGCGCGTAATCTGCTGCTTGCAAACAAAAAAACCACCGCTACCAGCGGTGGTTTGTTTG
CCGGATCAAGAGCTACCAACTCTTTTTCCGAAGGTAACTGGCTTCAGCAGAGCGCAGATACCAAATACTG
TCCTTCTAGTGTAGCCGTAGTTAGGCCACCACTTCAAGAACTCTGTAGCACCGCCTACATACCTCGCTCT
GCTAATCCTGTTACCAGTGGCTGCTGCCAGTGGCGATAAGTCGTGTCTTACCGGGTTGGACTCAAGACGA
TAGTTACCGGATAAGGCGCAGCGGTCGGGCTGAACGGGGGGTTCGTGCACACAGCCCAGCTTGGAGCGAA
CGACCTACACCGAACTGAGATACCTACAGCGTGAGCTATGAGAAAGCGCCACGCTTCCCGAAGGGAGAAA
GGCGGACAGGTATCCGGTAAGCGGCAGGGTCGGAACAGGAGAGCGCACGAGGGAGCTTCCAGGGGGAAAC
GCCTGGTATCTTTATAGTCCTGTCGGGTTTCGCCACCTCTGACTTGAGCGTCGATTTTTGTGATGCTCGT
CAGGGGGGCGGAGCCTATGGAAAAACGCCAGCAACGCGGCCTTTTTACGGTTCCTGGCCTTTTGCTGCGC
CGCGTGCGGCTGCTGGAGATGGCGGACGCGATGGATATGTTCTGCCAAGGGTTGGTTTGCGCATTCACAG
TTCTCCGCAAGAATTGATTGGCTCCAATTCTTGGAGTGGTGAATCCGTTAGCGAGGTGCCGCCGGCTTCC
ATTCAGGTCGAGGTGGCCCGGCTCCATGCACCGCGACGCAACGCGGGGAGGCAGACAAGGTATAGGGCGG
CGCCTACAATCCATGCCAACCCGTTCCATGTGCTCGCCGAGGCGGCATAAATCGCCGTGACGATCAGCGG
TCCAGTGATCGAAGTTAGGCTGGTAAGAGCCGCGAGCGATCCTTGAAGCTGTCCCTGATGGTCGTCATCT
ACCTGCCTGGACAGCATGGCCTGCAACGCGGGCATCCCGATGCCGCCGGAAGCGAGAAGAATCATAATGG
GGAAGGCCATCCAGCCTCGCGTCGCAAGGATCTTGCCGCTATTGAGATCCAGTTCGATATAGCCCACTCT
TGCACCCAGTTGATCTTCAGCATCTTTTACTTTCACCAGCGTTTCGGGGTGTGCAAAAACAGGCAAGCAA
AATGCCGCAAAGAAGGGAATGAGTGCGACACGAAAATGTTGGATGCTCATACTCGTCCTTTTTCAATATT
ATTGAAGCATTTATCAGGGTTACTAGTACGTCTCTCAAGGATAAGTAAGTAATATTAAGGTACGGGAGGT
ATTGGACAGGCCGCAATAAAATATCTTTATTTTCATTACATCTGTGTGTTGGTTTTTTGTGTGAATCGAT
AGTACTAACATACGCTCTCCATCAAAACAAAACGAAACAAAACAAACTAGCAAAATAGGCTGTCCCCAGT
GCAAGTGCAGGTGCCAGAACATTTCTCTGGCCTAACTGGCCGGTACCTGAGCTCACTAGCAGGATGTCCA
TATTAGGACATCTAGGATGTCCATATTAGGACATCTAGGATGTCCATATTAGGACATCTAGGATGTCCAT
ATTAGGACATCTAGGATGTCCATATTAGGACATCTAGATCTGGCCTCGGCGGCCAAGCTTAGACACTAGA
GGGTATATAATGGAAGCTCGACTTCCAGCTTGGCAATCCGGTACTGTTGGTAAAGCCACCGGCGCGCCAT
GGTGAGCAAGGGCGAGGAGCTGTTCACCGGGGTGGTGCCCATCCTGGTCGAGCTGGACGGCGACGTAAAC
GGCCACAAGTTCAGCGTGTCCGGCGAGGGCGAGGGCGATGCCACCTACGGCAAGCTGACCCTGAAGTTCA
TCTGCACCACCGGCAAGCTGCCCGTGCCCTGGCCCACCCTCGTGACCACCCTGACCTACGGCGTGCAGTG
CTTCAGCCGCTACCCCGACCACATGAAGCAGCACGACTTCTTCAAGTCCGCCATGCCCGAAGGCTACGTC
CAGGAGCGCACCATCTTCTTCAAGGACGACGGCAACTACAAGACCCGCGCCGAGGTGAAGTTCGAGGGCG
ACACCCTGGTGAACCGCATCGAGCTGAAGGGCATCGACTTCAAGGAGGACGGCAACATCCTGGGGCACAA
GCTGGAGTACAACTACAACAGCCACAACGTCTATATCATGGCCGACAAGCAGAAGAACGGCATCAAGGTG
AACTTCAAGATCCGCCACAACATCGAGGACGGCAGCGTGCAGCTCGCCGACCACTACCAGCAGAACACCC
CCATCGGCGACGGCCCCGTGCTGCTGCCCGACAACCACTACCTGAGCACCCAGTCCGCCCTGAGCAAAGA
CCCCAACGAGAAGCGCGATCACATGGTCCTGCTGGAGTTCGTGACCGCCGCCGGGATCACTCTCGGCATG
GACGAGCTGTACAAGAGTCATGGTTTTCCCCCGGAAGTCGAAGAGCAGGACGACGGGACGCTGCCAATGT
CATGCGCACAAGAGTCTGGTATGGATCGCCACCCGGCTGCGTGTGCCAGCGCGAGAATCAATGTATAATG
AGGCGCGCCCTAAGGCCGCGACTCTAGAGTCGGGGCGGCCGGCCGCTTCGAGCAGACATGATAAGATACA
TTGATGAGTTTGGACAAACCACAACTAGAATGCAGTGAAAAAAATGCTTTATTTGTGAAATTTGTGATGC
TATTGCTTTATTTGTAACCATTATAAGCTGCAATAAACAAGTTAACAACAACAATTGCATTCATTTTATG
TTTCAGGTTCAGGGGGAGGTGTGGGAGGTTTTTTAAAGCAAGTAAAACCTCTACAAATGTGGTAAAATCG
ATAAGCGAACGCCAGCAAGACGTAGCCCAGCGCGTCGGCCGCCATGCCCTGCTTCATCCCCGTGGCCCGT
TGCTCGCGTTTGCTGGCGGTGTCCCCGGAAGAAATATATTTGCATGTCTTTAGTTCTATGATGACACAAA
CCCCGCCCAGCGTCTTGTCATTGGCGAATTCGAACACGCAGATGCAGTCGGGGCGGCGCGGTCCCAGGTC
CACTTCGCATATTAAGGTGACGCGTGTGGCCTCGAACACCGAGCGACCCTGCAGCGACCCGCTTAACAGC
GTCAACAGCGTGCCGCAGATCCCGGGCAATGAGATATGAAAAAGCCTGAACTCACCGCGACGTCTGTCGA
GAAGTTTCTGATCGAAAAGTTCGACAGCGTCTCCGACCTGATGCAGCTCTCGGAGGGCGAAGAATCTCGT
GCTTTCAGCTTCGATGTAGGAGGGCGTGGATATGTCCTGCGGGTAAATAGCTGCGCCGATGGTTTCTACA
AAGATCGTTATGTTTATCGGCACTTTGCATCGGCCGCGCTCCCGATTCCGGAAGTGCTTGACATTGGGGA
ATTCAGCGAGAGCCTGACCTATTGCATCTCCCGCCGTGCACAGGGTGTCACGTTGCAAGACCTGCCTGAA
ACCGAACTGCCCGCTGTTCTGCAGCCGGTCGCGGAGGCCATGGATGCGATCGCTGCGGCCGATCTTAGCC
AGACGAGCGGGTTCGGCCCATTCGGACCGCAAGGAATCGGTCAATACACTACATGGCGTGATTTCATATG
CGCGATTGCTGATCCCCATGTGTATCACTGGCAAACTGTGATGGACGACACCGTCAGTGCGTCCGTCGCG
CAGGCTCTCGATGAGCTGATGCTTTGGGCCGAGGACTGCCCCGAAGTCCGGCACCTCGTGCACGCGGATT
TCGGCTCCAACAATGTCCTGACGGACAATGGCCGCATAACAGCGGTCATTGACTGGAGCGAGGCGATGTT
CGGGGATTCCCAATACGAGGTCGCCAACATCTTCTTCTGGAGGCCGTGGTTGGCTTGTATGGAGCAGCAG
ACGCGCTACTTCGAGCGGAGGCATCCGGAGCTTGCAGGATCGCCGCGGCTCCGGGCGTATATGCTCCGCA
TTGGTCTTGACCAACTCTATCAGAGCTTGGTTGACGGCAATTTCGATGATGCAGCTTGGGCGCAGGGTCG
ATGCGACGCAATCGTCCGATCCGGAGCCGGGACTGTCGGGCGTACACAAATCGCCCGCAGAAGCGCGGCC
GTCTGGACCGATGGCTGTGTAGAAGTACTCGCCGATAGTGGAAACCGACGCCCCAGCACTCGTCCGAGGG
CAAAGGAATAGGGGAGATGGGGGAGGCTAACTGAAACACGGAAGGAGACAATACCGGAAGGAACCCGCGC
TATGACGGCAATAAAAAGACAGAATAAAACGCACGGGTGTTGGGTCGTTTGTTCATAAACGCGGGGTTCG
GTCCCAGGGCTGGCACTCTGTCGATACCCCACCGAGACCCCATTGGGGCCAATACGCCCGCGTTTCTTCC
TTTTCCCCACCCCACCCCCCAAGTTCGGGTGAAGGCCCAGGGCTCGCAGCCAACGTCGGGGCGGCAGGCC
CTGCCATAGCCACTGGCCCCGTGGGTTAGGGACGGGGTCCCCCATGGGGAATGGTTTATGGTTCGTGGGG
GTTATTATTTTGGGCGTTGCGTGGGGTCTGGTCCACGACTGGACTGAGCAGACAGACCCATGGTTTTTGG
ATGGCCTGGGCATGGACCGCATGTACTGGCGCGACACGAACACCGGGCGTCTGTGGCTGCCAAACACCCC
CGACCCCCAAAAACCACCGCGCGGATTTCTGGCGTGCCAAGCTAGTCGACCAATTCTCATGTTTGACAGC
TTATCATCGCAGATCCGGGCAACGTTGTTGCATTGCTGCAGGCGCAGAACTGGTAGGTATGGAAGATCTA
TACATTGAATCAATATTGGCAATTAGCCATATTAGTCATTGGTTATATAGCATAAATCAATATTGGCTAT
TGGCCATTGCATACGTTGTATCTATATCATAATATGTACATTTATATTGGCTCATGTCCAATATGACCGC
CATGTTGACATTGATTATTGACTAGTTATTAATAGTAATCAATTACGGGGTCATTAGTTCATAGCCCATA
TATGGAGTTCCGCGTTACATAACTTACGGTAAATGGCCCGCCTGGCTGACCGCCCAACGACCCCCGCCCA
TTGACGTCAATAATGACGTATGTTCCCATAGTAACGCCAATAGGGACTTTCCATTGACGTCAATGGGTGG
AGTATTTACGGTAAACTGCCCACTTGGCAGTACATCAAGTGTATCATATGCCAAGTCCGCCCCCTATTGA
CGTCAATGACGGTAAATGGCCCGCCTGGCATTATGCCCAGTACATGACCTTACGGGACTTTCCTACTTGG
CAGTACATCTACGTATTAGTCATCGCTATTACCATGGTGATGCGGTTTTGGCAGTACACCAATGGGCGTG
GATAGCGGTTTGACTCACGGGGATTTCCAAGTCTCCACCCCATTGACGTCAATGGGAGTTTGTTTTGGCA
CCAAAATCAACGGGACTTTCCAAAATGTCGTAATAACCCCGCCCCGTTGACGCAAATGGGCGGTAGGCGT
GTACGGTGGGAGGTCTATATAAGCAGAGCTCGTTTAGTGAACCGTCAGATCTCTAGAAGCTGGGTACCAG
CTGCTAGCGCCACCATGAAGACCATCATCGCCCTGAGCTACATCTTCTGCCTGGTGTTCGCCGAGCAGAA
ATTGATCAGCGAGGAGGACCTGGGCAGCCCTGGAGGCGCCTCTGGCCAGCTTTCATTACCCTCTATCCTT
CCAAATGAAAATGAAAAGGTTGTGCAGCTGAATTCATCCTTTTCTCTGAGATGCTTTGGGGAGAGTGAAG
TGAGCTGGCAGTACCCCATGTCTGAAGAAGAGAGCTCCGATGTGGAAATCAGAAATGAAGAAAACAACAG
CGGCCTTTTTGTGACGGTCTTGGAAGTGAGCAGTGCCTCGGCGGCCCACACAGGGTTGTACACTTGCTAT
TACAACCACACTCAGACAGAAGAGAATGAGCTTGAAGGCAGGCACATTTACATCTATGTGCCAGACCCAG
ATGTAGCCTTTGTACCTCTAGGAATGACGGATTATTTAGTCATCGTGGAGGATGATGATTCTGCCATTAT
ACCTTGTCGCACAACTGATCCCGAGACTCCTGTAACCTTACACAACAGTGAGGGGGTGGTACCTGCCTCC
TATGACAGCAGACAGGGCTTTAATGGGACCTTCACTGTAGGGCCCTATATCTGTGAGGCCACCGTCAAAG
GAAAGAAGTTCCAGACCATCCCATTTAATGTTTATGCTTTAAAAGCAACATCAGAGCTGGATCTAGAAAT
GGAAGCTCTTAAAACCGTGTATAAGTCAGGGGAAACGATTGTGGTCACCTGTGCTGTTTTTAACAATGAG
GTGGTTGACCTTCAATGGACTTACCCTGGAGAAGTGAAAGGCAAAGGCATCACAATGCTGGAAGAAATCA
AAGTCCCATCCATCAAATTGGTGTACACTTTGACGGTCCCCGAGGCCACGGTGAAAGACAGTGGAGATTA
CGAATGTGCTGCCCGCCAGGCTACCAGGGAGGTCAAAGAAATGAAGAAAGTCACTATTTCTGTCCATGAG
AAAGGTTTCATTGAAATCAAACCCACCTTCAGCCAGTTGGAAGCTGTCAACCTGCATGAAGTCAAACATT
TTGTTGTAGAGGTGCGGGCCTACCCACCTCCCAGGATATCCTGGCTGAAAAACAATCTGACTCTGATTGA
AAATCTCACTGAGATCACCACTGATGTGGAAAAGATTCAGGAAATAAGGTATCGAAGCAAATTAAAGCTG
ATCCGTGCTAAGGAAGAAGACAGTGGCCATTATACTATTGTAGCTCAAAATGAAGATGCTGTGAAGAGCT
ATACTTTTGAACTGTTAACTCAAGTTCCTTCATCCATTCTGGACTTGGTCGATGATCACCATGGCTCAAC
TGGGGGACAGACCGTACGGTGCACAGCTGAAGGCACGCCGCTTCCTGATATTGAGTGGATGATATGCAAA
GATATTAAGAAATGTAATAATGAAACTTCCTGGACTATTTTGGCCAACAATGTCTCAAACATCATCACGG
AGATCCACTCCCGAGACAGGAGTACCGTGGAGGGCCGTGTGACTTTCGCCAAAGTGGAGGAGACCATCGC
CGTGCGATGCCTGGCTAAGAATCTCCTTGGAGCTGAGAACCGAGAGCTGAAGCTGGTGGCTCCCACCCTG
CGTTCTGAACTCACGGTGGCTGCTGCAGTCCTGGTGCTGTTGGTGATTGTGATCATCTCACTTATTGTCC
TGGTTGTCATTTGGAAACAGAAACCGAGGTATGAAATTCGCTGGAGGGTCATTGAATCAATCAGCCCGGA
TGGACATGAATATATTTATGTGGACCCGATGCAGCTGCCTTATGACTCAAGATGGGAGTTTCCAAGAGAT
GGACTAGTGCTTGGTCGGGTCTTGGGGTCTGGAGCGTTTGGGAAGGTGGTTGAAGGAACAGCCTATGGAT
TAAGCCGGTCCCAACCTGTCATGAAAGTTGCAGTGCGGATGCTAAAACCCACGGCCAGATCCAGTGAAAA
ACAAGCTCTCATGTCTGAACTGAAGATAATGACTCACCTGGGGCCACATTTGAACATTGTAAACTTGCTG
GGAGCCTGCACCAAGTCAGGCCCCATTTACATCATCACAGAGTATTGCTTCTATGGAGATTTGGTCAACT
ATTTGCATAAGAATAGGGATAGCTTCCTGAGCCACCACCCAGAGAAGCCAAAGAAAGAGCTGGATATCTT
TGGATTGAACCCTGCTGATGAAAGCACACGGAGCTATGTTATTTTATCTTTTGAAAACAATGGTGACTAC
ATGGACATGAAGCAGGCTGATACTACACAGTATGTCCCCATGCTAGAAAGGAAAGAGGTTTCTAAATATT
CCGACATCCAGAGATCACTCTATGATCGTCCAGCCTCATATAAGAAGAAATCTATGTTAGACTCAGAAGT
CAAAAACCTCCTTTCAGATGATAACTCAGAAGGCCTTACTTTATTGGATTTGTTGAGCTTCACCTATCAA
GTTGCCCGAGGAATGGAGTTTTTGGCTTCAAAAAATTGTGTCCACCGTGATCTGGCTGCTCGCAACGTCC
TCCTGGCACAAGGAAAAATTGTGAAGATCTGTGACTTTGGCCTGGCCAGAGACATCATGCATGATTCGAA
CTATGTGTCGAAAGGCAGTACCTTTCTGCCCGTGAAGTGGATGGCTCCTGAGAGCATCTTTGACAACCTC
TACACCACACTGAGTGATGTCTGGTCTTATGGCATTCTGCTCTGGGAGATCTTTTCCCTTGGTGGCACCC
CTTACCCCGGCATGATGGTGGATTCTACTTTCTACAATAAGATCAAGAGTGGGTACTGGATGGCCAAGCC
TGACCACGCTACCAGTGAAGTCTACGAGATCATGGTGAAATGCTGGAACAGTGAGCCGGAGAAGAGACCC
TCCTTTTACCACCTGAGTGAGATTGTGGAGAATCTGCTGCCTGGACAATATAAAAAGAGTTATGAAAAAA
TTCACCTGGACTTCCTGAAGAGTGACCATCCTGCTGTGGCACGCATGCGTGTGGACTCAGACAATGCATA
CATTGGTGTCACCTACAAAAACGAGGAAGACAAGCTGAAGGACTGGGAGGGTGGTCTGGATGAGCAGAGA
CTGAGCGCTGACAGTGGCTACATCATTCCTCTGCCTGACATTGACCCTGTCCCTGAGGAGGAGGACCTGG
GCAAGAGGAACAGACACAGCTCGCAGACCTCTGAAGAGAGTGCCATTGAGACGGGTTCCAGCAGTTCCAC
CTTCATCAAGAGAGAGGACGAGACCATTGAAGACATCGACATGATGGACGACATCGGCATAGACTCTTCA
GACCTGGTGGAAGACAGCTTCCTGTAATGACTCGAG
Features (pLannotate 1.2.2; 29 found; start..end, strand, type, name):
     14..148     -  polyA_signal   SV40 poly(A) signal: SV40 polyadenylation signal
    171..253     -  CDS            large T antigen (fragment): large T antigen from SV40 (simian virus 40)
    256..296     +  CDS            rop (fragment): Rop protein, which maintains plasmids at low copy number; rop
    898..2687    -  rep_origin     oriP: Epstein-Barr virus oriP replication origin (Yates et al., 2000)
   2692..2910    -  CDS            gL (fragment): GL_EBVB9 - Experimental evidence at protein level: Swiss-Prot protein existence level 1. The heterodimer glycoprotein H-glycoprotein L is required for the fusion of viral and plasma membranes leading to virus entry into the host cell. Acts as a functional inhibitor of gH and maintains gH in an inhibited form. Upon binding to host integrins, gL dissociates from gH leading to activation of the viral fusion glycoproteins gB and gH. Fusion of EBV with B-lymphocytes requires the additional receptor- binding protein gp42, which forms a complex with gH/gL. The heterodimer gH/gL targets also host EPHA
   2993..4918    -  CDS            EBNA1: Epstein-Barr nuclear antigen 1, also known as EBNA-1 crucial for latent viral infection, and for episomal amplification of vectors containing the oriP origin (Okita et al., 2013)
   4956..5300    -  CDS            BRRF2_EBVB9 (fragment): Protein inferred from homology: Swiss-Prot protein existence level 3. From Epstein-Barr virus (strain B95-8) (HHV-4) (Human herpesvirus 4).
   5303..5326    -  promoter       tet promoter (fragment): E. coli promoter for tetracycline efflux protein gene
   5439..5543    +  promoter       AmpR promoter: bla
   5544..6404    +  CDS            AmpR: β-lactamase; bla; confers resistance to ampicillin, carbenicillin, and related antibiotics
   6575..7163    +  rep_origin     ori: high-copy-number ColE1/pMB1/pBR322/pUC origin of replication
   7353..7655    -  CDS            TcR (fragment): tetracycline efflux protein; tet; confers resistance to tetracycline
   7655..7820    -  CDS            AmpR (fragment): β-lactamase confers resistance to ampicillin, carbenicillin, and related antibiotics
   7821..7862    -  promoter       AmpR promoter (fragment): bla
   7925..7973    +  polyA_signal   poly(A) signal: synthetic polyadenylation signal
   7987..8078    +  misc_feature   pause site: RNA polymerase II transcriptional pause signal from the human α2 globin gene
   8257..8288    +  promoter       minP: minimal TATA-box promoter with low basal activity
   8329..9045    +  CDS            EGFP: EGFP is a basic (constitutively fluorescent) green fluorescent protein published in 1996, derived from Aequorea victoria. It is reported to be a rapidly-maturing weak dimer with moderate acid sensitivity.
   9043..9165    +  CDS            Odc1 (fragment): DCOR_MOUSE - Also known as Odc. Experimental evidence at protein level: Swiss-Prot protein existence level 1. Catalyzes the first and rate-limiting step of polyamine biosynthesis that converts ornithine into putrescine, which is the precursor for the polyamines, spermidine and spermine. Polyamines are essential for cell proliferation and are implicated in cellular processes, ranging from DNA replication to apoptosis. From Mus musculus (Mouse).
   9232..9353    -  polyA_signal   SV40 poly(A) signal: SV40 polyadenylation signal
   9376..9444    -  CDS            large T antigen (fragment): large T antigen from SV40 (simian virus 40)
   9455..9498    -  CDS            TcR (fragment): tetracycline efflux protein; tet; confers resistance to tetracycline
   9581..9726    +  promoter       HSV TK promoter: herpes simplex virus thymidine kinase promoter
   9766..10791   +  CDS            HygR: aminoglycoside phosphotransferase from E. coli; aph(4)-Ia; confers resistance to hygromycin
  10856..10904   +  polyA_signal   HSV TK poly(A) signal: herpes simplex virus thymidine kinase polyadenylation signal (Cole and Stacy, 1985)
  11104..11328   +  CDS            gH (fragment): GH_HHV11 - Experimental evidence at protein level: Swiss-Prot protein existence level 1. The heterodimer glycoprotein H-glycoprotein L is required for the fusion of viral and plasma membranes leading to virus entry into the host cell. Following initial binding to host receptor, membrane fusion is mediated by the fusion machinery composed of gB and the heterodimer gH/gL. May also be involved in the fusion between the virion envelope and the outer nuclear membrane during virion morphogenesis. From Human herpesvirus 1 (strain 17) (HHV-1) (Human herpes simplex virus 1).
  11557..11936   +  enhancer       CMV enhancer: human cytomegalovirus immediate early enhancer
  11938..12137   +  promoter       CMV promoter: human cytomegalovirus (CMV) immediate early promoter
  12297..15494   +  CDS            PDGFRA: PGFRA_HUMAN - Also known as PDGFR2, RHEPDGFRA. Experimental evidence at protein level: Swiss-Prot protein existence level 1. Tyrosine-protein kinase that acts as a cell-surface receptor for PDGFA, PDGFB and PDGFC and plays an essential role in the regulation of embryonic development, cell proliferation, survival and chemotaxis. Depending on the context, promotes or inhibits cell proliferation and cell migration. Plays an important role in the differentiation of bone marrow-derived mesenchymal stem cells. Required for normal skeleton development and cephalic closure during embryonic development
