>Addgene plasmid #172600 | pCEP4-myc-PDGFRA-K627R+R914W_EGFP-PEST_reporter | addgene full sequence | sequence record 338836 | Addgene NGS Result
GACATTGATTATTGACTAGTTATTAATAGTAATCAATTACGGGGTCATTAGTTCATAGCCCATATATGGA
GTTCCGCGTTACATAACTTACGGTAAATGGCCCGCCTGGCTGACCGCCCAACGACCCCCGCCCATTGACG
TCAATAATGACGTATGTTCCCATAGTAACGCCAATAGGGACTTTCCATTGACGTCAATGGGTGGAGTATT
TACGGTAAACTGCCCACTTGGCAGTACATCAAGTGTATCATATGCCAAGTCCGCCCCCTATTGACGTCAA
TGACGGTAAATGGCCCGCCTGGCATTATGCCCAGTACATGACCTTACGGGACTTTCCTACTTGGCAGTAC
ATCTACGTATTAGTCATCGCTATTACCATGGTGATGCGGTTTTGGCAGTACACCAATGGGCGTGGATAGC
GGTTTGACTCACGGGGATTTCCAAGTCTCCACCCCATTGACGTCAATGGGAGTTTGTTTTGGCACCAAAA
TCAACGGGACTTTCCAAAATGTCGTAATAACCCCGCCCCGTTGACGCAAATGGGCGGTAGGCGTGTACGG
TGGGAGGTCTATATAAGCAGAGCTCGTTTAGTGAACCGTCAGATCTCTAGAAGCTGGGTACCAGCTGCTA
GCGCCACCATGAAGACCATCATCGCCCTGAGCTACATCTTCTGCCTGGTGTTCGCCGAGCAGAAATTGAT
CAGCGAGGAGGACCTGGGCAGCCCTGGAGGCGCCTCTGGCCAGCTTTCATTACCCTCTATCCTTCCAAAT
GAAAATGAAAAGGTTGTGCAGCTGAATTCATCCTTTTCTCTGAGATGCTTTGGGGAGAGTGAAGTGAGCT
GGCAGTACCCCATGTCTGAAGAAGAGAGCTCCGATGTGGAAATCAGAAATGAAGAAAACAACAGCGGCCT
TTTTGTGACGGTCTTGGAAGTGAGCAGTGCCTCGGCGGCCCACACAGGGTTGTACACTTGCTATTACAAC
CACACTCAGACAGAAGAGAATGAGCTTGAAGGCAGGCACATTTACATCTATGTGCCAGACCCAGATGTAG
CCTTTGTACCTCTAGGAATGACGGATTATTTAGTCATCGTGGAGGATGATGATTCTGCCATTATACCTTG
TCGCACAACTGATCCCGAGACTCCTGTAACCTTACACAACAGTGAGGGGGTGGTACCTGCCTCCTATGAC
AGCAGACAGGGCTTTAATGGGACCTTCACTGTAGGGCCCTATATCTGTGAGGCCACCGTCAAAGGAAAGA
AGTTCCAGACCATCCCATTTAATGTTTATGCTTTAAAAGCAACATCAGAGCTGGATCTAGAAATGGAAGC
TCTTAAAACCGTGTATAAGTCAGGGGAAACGATTGTGGTCACCTGTGCTGTTTTTAACAATGAGGTGGTT
GACCTTCAATGGACTTACCCTGGAGAAGTGAAAGGCAAAGGCATCACAATGCTGGAAGAAATCAAAGTCC
CATCCATCAAATTGGTGTACACTTTGACGGTCCCCGAGGCCACGGTGAAAGACAGTGGAGATTACGAATG
TGCTGCCCGCCAGGCTACCAGGGAGGTCAAAGAAATGAAGAAAGTCACTATTTCTGTCCATGAGAAAGGT
TTCATTGAAATCAAACCCACCTTCAGCCAGTTGGAAGCTGTCAACCTGCATGAAGTCAAACATTTTGTTG
TAGAGGTGCGGGCCTACCCACCTCCCAGGATATCCTGGCTGAAAAACAATCTGACTCTGATTGAAAATCT
CACTGAGATCACCACTGATGTGGAAAAGATTCAGGAAATAAGGTATCGAAGCAAATTAAAGCTGATCCGT
GCTAAGGAAGAAGACAGTGGCCATTATACTATTGTAGCTCAAAATGAAGATGCTGTGAAGAGCTATACTT
TTGAACTGTTAACTCAAGTTCCTTCATCCATTCTGGACTTGGTCGATGATCACCATGGCTCAACTGGGGG
ACAGACCGTACGGTGCACAGCTGAAGGCACGCCGCTTCCTGATATTGAGTGGATGATATGCAAAGATATT
AAGAAATGTAATAATGAAACTTCCTGGACTATTTTGGCCAACAATGTCTCAAACATCATCACGGAGATCC
ACTCCCGAGACAGGAGTACCGTGGAGGGCCGTGTGACTTTCGCCAAAGTGGAGGAGACCATCGCCGTGCG
ATGCCTGGCTAAGAATCTCCTTGGAGCTGAGAACCGAGAGCTGAAGCTGGTGGCTCCCACCCTGCGTTCT
GAACTCACGGTGGCTGCTGCAGTCCTGGTGCTGTTGGTGATTGTGATCATCTCACTTATTGTCCTGGTTG
TCATTTGGAAACAGAAACCGAGGTATGAAATTCGCTGGAGGGTCATTGAATCAATCAGCCCGGATGGACA
TGAATATATTTATGTGGACCCGATGCAGCTGCCTTATGACTCAAGATGGGAGTTTCCAAGAGATGGACTA
GTGCTTGGTCGGGTCTTGGGGTCTGGAGCGTTTGGGAAGGTGGTTGAAGGAACAGCCTATGGATTAAGCC
GGTCCCAACCTGTCATGAAAGTTGCAGTGCGGATGCTAAAACCCACGGCCAGATCCAGTGAAAAACAAGC
TCTCATGTCTGAACTGAAGATAATGACTCACCTGGGGCCACATTTGAACATTGTAAACTTGCTGGGAGCC
TGCACCAAGTCAGGCCCCATTTACATCATCACAGAGTATTGCTTCTATGGAGATTTGGTCAACTATTTGC
ATAAGAATAGGGATAGCTTCCTGAGCCACCACCCAGAGAAGCCAAAGAAAGAGCTGGATATCTTTGGATT
GAACCCTGCTGATGAAAGCACACGGAGCTATGTTATTTTATCTTTTGAAAACAATGGTGACTACATGGAC
ATGAAGCAGGCTGATACTACACAGTATGTCCCCATGCTAGAAAGGAAAGAGGTTTCTAAATATTCCGACA
TCCAGAGATCACTCTATGATCGTCCAGCCTCATATAAGAAGAAATCTATGTTAGACTCAGAAGTCAAAAA
CCTCCTTTCAGATGATAACTCAGAAGGCCTTACTTTATTGGATTTGTTGAGCTTCACCTATCAAGTTGCC
CGAGGAATGGAGTTTTTGGCTTCAAAAAATTGTGTCCACCGTGATCTGGCTGCTCGCAACGTCCTCCTGG
CACAAGGAAAAATTGTGAAGATCTGTGACTTTGGCCTGGCCAGAGACATCATGCATGATTCGAACTATGT
GTCGAAAGGCAGTACCTTTCTGCCCGTGAAGTGGATGGCTCCTGAGAGCATCTTTGACAACCTCTACACC
ACACTGAGTGATGTCTGGTCTTATGGCATTCTGCTCTGGGAGATCTTTTCCCTTGGTGGCACCCCTTACC
CCGGCATGATGGTGGATTCTACTTTCTACAATAAGATCAAGAGTGGGTACTGGATGGCCAAGCCTGACCA
CGCTACCAGTGAAGTCTACGAGATCATGGTGAAATGCTGGAACAGTGAGCCGGAGAAGAGACCCTCCTTT
TACCACCTGAGTGAGATTGTGGAGAATCTGCTGCCTGGACAATATAAAAAGAGTTATGAAAAAATTCACC
TGGACTTCCTGAAGAGTGACCATCCTGCTGTGGCACGCATGCGTGTGGACTCAGACAATGCATACATTGG
TGTCACCTACAAAAACGAGGAAGACAAGCTGAAGGACTGGGAGGGTGGTCTGGATGAGCAGAGACTGAGC
GCTGACAGTGGCTACATCATTCCTCTGCCTGACATTGACCCTGTCCCTGAGGAGGAGGACCTGGGCAAGA
GGAACAGACACAGCTCGCAGACCTCTGAAGAGAGTGCCATTGAGACGGGTTCCAGCAGTTCCACCTTCAT
CAAGAGAGAGGACGAGACCATTGAAGACATCGACATGATGGACGACATCGGCATAGACTCTTCAGACCTG
GTGGAAGACAGCTTCCTGTAATGACTCGAGGCCGGCAAGGCCGGATCCAGACATGATAAGATACATTGAT
GAGTTTGGACAAACCACAACTAGAATGCAGTGAAAAAAATGCTTTATTTGTGAAATTTGTGATGCTATTG
CTTTATTTGTAACCATTATAAGCTGCAATAAACAAGTTAACAACAACAATTGCATTCATTTTATGTTTCA
GGTTCAGGGGGAGGTGTGGGAGGTTTTTTAAAGCAAGTAAAACCTCTACAAATGTGGTATGGCTGATTAT
GATCCGGCTGCCTCGCGCGTTTCGGTGATGACGGTGAAAACCTCTGACACATGCAGCTCCCGGAGACGGT
CACAGCTTGTCTGTAAGCGGATGCCGGGAGCAGACAAGCCCGTCAGGGCGCGTCAGCGGGTGTTGGCGGG
TGTCGGGGCGCAGCCATGAGGTCGACTCTAGAGGATCGATCCCCGCCCCGGACGAACTAAACCTGACTAC
GACATCTCTGCCCCTTCTTCGCGGGACTACGACATCTCTGCCCCTTCTTCGCGGGGCAGTGCATGTAATC
CCTTCAGTTGGTTGGTACAACTTGCCAACTGGGCCCTGTTCCACATGTGACACGGGGGGGGACCAAACAC
AAAGGGGTTCTCTGACTGTAGTTGACATCCTTATAAATGGATGTGCACATTTGCCAACACTGAGTGGCTT
TCATCCTGGAGCAGACTTTGCAGTCTGTGGACTGCAACACAACATTGCCTTTATGTGTAACTCTTGGCTG
AAGCTCTTACACCAATGCTGGGGGACATGTACCTCCCAGGGGCCCAGGAAGACTACGGGAGGCTACACCA
ACGTCAATCAGAGGGGCCTGTGTAGCTACCGATAAGCGGACCCTCAAGAGGGCATTAGCAATAGTGTTTA
TAAGGCCCCCTTGTTAACCCTAAACGGGTAGCATATGCTTCCCGGGTAGTAGTATATACTATCCAGACTA
ACCCTAATTCAATAGCATATGTTACCCAACGGGAAGCATATGCTATCGAATTAGGGTTAGTAAAAGGGTC
CTAAGGAACAGCGATATCTCCCACCCCATGAGCTGTCACGGTTTTATTTACATGGGGTCAGGATTCCACG
AGGGTAGTGAACCATTTTAGTCACAAGGGCAGTGGCTGAAGATCAAGGAGCGGGCAGTGAACTCTCCTGA
ATCTTCGCCTGCTTCTTCATTCTCCTTCGTTTAGCTAATAGAATAACTGCTGAGTTGTGAACAGTAAGGT
GTATGTGAGGTGCTCGAAAACAAGGTTTCAGGTGACGCCCCCAGAATAAAATTTGGACGGGGGGTTCAGT
GGTGGCATTGTGCTATGACACCAATATAACCCTCACAAACCCCTTGGGCAATAAATACTAGTGTAGGAAT
GAAACATTCTGAATATCTTTAACAATAGAAATCCATGGGGTGGGGACAAGCCGTAAAGACTGGATGTCCA
TCTCACACGAATTTATGGCTATGGGCAACACATAATCCTAGTGCAATATGATACTGGGGTTATTAAGATG
TGTCCCAGGCAGGGACCAAGACAGGTGAACCATGTTGTTACACTCTATTTGTAACAAGGGGAAAGAGAGT
GGACGCCGACAGCAGCGGACTCCACTGGTTGTCTCTAACACCCCCGAAAATTAAACGGGGCTCCACGCCA
ATGGGGCCCATAAACAAAGACAAGTGGCCACTCTTTTTTTTGAAATTGTGGAGTGGGGGCACGCGTCAGC
CCCCACACGCCGCCCTGCGGTTTTGGACTGTAAAATAAGGGTGTAATAACTTGGCTGATTGTAACCCCGC
TAACCACTGCGGTCAAACCACTTGCCCACAAAACCACTAATGGCACCCCGGGGAATACCTGCATAAGTAG
GTGGGCGGGCCAAGATAGGGGCGCGATTGCTGCGATCTGGAGGACAAATTACACACACTTGCGCCTGAGC
GCCAAGCACAGGGTTGTTGGTCCTCATATTCACGAGGTCGCTGAGAGCACGGTGGGCTAATGTTGCCATG
GGTAGCATATACTACCCAAATATCTGGATAGCATATGCTATCCTAATCTATATCTGGGTAGCATAGGCTA
TCCTAATCTATATCTGGGTAGCATATGCTATCCTAATCTATATCTGGGTAGTATATGCTATCCTAATTTA
TATCTGGGTAGCATAGGCTATCCTAATCTATATCTGGGTAGCATATGCTATCCTAATCTATATCTGGGTA
GTATATGCTATCCTAATCTGTATCCGGGTAGCATATGCTATCCTAATAGAGATTAGGGTAGTATATGCTA
TCCTAATTTATATCTGGGTAGCATATACTACCCAAATATCTGGATAGCATATGCTATCCTAATCTATATC
TGGGTAGCATATGCTATCCTAATCTATATCTGGGTAGCATAGGCTATCCTAATCTATATCTGGGTAGCAT
ATGCTATCCTAATCTATATCTGGGTAGTATATGCTATCCTAATTTATATCTGGGTAGCATAGGCTATCCT
AATCTATATCTGGGTAGCATATGCTATCCTAATCTATATCTGGGTAGTATATGCTATCCTAATCTGTATC
CGGGTAGCATATGCTATCCTCATGCATATACAGTCAGCATATGATACCCAGTAGTAGAGTGGGAGTGCTA
TCCTTTGCATATGCCGCCACCTCCCAAGGGGGCGTGAATTTTCGCTGCTTGTCCTTTTCCTGCTGGTTGC
TCCCATTCTTAGGTGAATTTAAGGAGGCCAGGCTAAAGCCGTCGCATGTCTGATTGCTCACCAGGTAAAT
GTCGCTAATGTTTTCCAACGCGAGAAGGTGTTGAGCGCGGAGCTGAGTGACGTGACAACATGGGTATGCC
CAATTGCCCCATGTTGGGAGGACGAAAATGGTGACAAGACAGATGGCCAGAAATACACCAACAGCACGCA
TGATGTCTACTGGGGATTTATTCTTTAGTGCGGGGGAATACACGGCTTTTAATACGATTGAGGGCGTCTC
CTAACAAGTTACATCACTCCTGCCCTTCCTCACCCTCATCTCCATCACCTCCTTCATCTCCGTCATCTCC
GTCATCACCCTCCGCGGCAGCCCCTTCCACCATAGGTGGAAACCAGGGAGGCAAATCTACTCCATCGTCA
AAGCTGCACACAGTCACCCTGATATTGCAGGTAGGAGCGGGCTTTGTCATAACAAGGTCCTTAATCGCAT
CCTTCAAAACCTCAGCAAATATATGAGTTTGTAAAAAGACCATGAAATAACAGACAATGGACTCCCTTAG
CGGGCCAGGTTGTGGGCCGGGTCCAGGGGCCATTCCAAAGGGGAGACGACTCAATGGTGTAAGACGACAT
TGTGGAATAGCAAGGGCAGTTCCTCGCCTTAGGTTGTAAAGGGAGGTCTTACTACCTCCATATACGAACA
CACCGGCGACCCAAGTTCCTTCGTCGGTAGTCCTTTCTACGTGACTCCTAGCCAGGAGAGCTCTTAAACC
TTCTGCAATGTTCTCAAATTTCGGGTTGGAACCTCCTTGACCACGATGCTTTCCAAACCACCCTCCTTTT
TTGCGCCTGCCTCCATCACCCTGACCCCGGGGTCCAGTGCTTGGGCCTTCTCCTGGGTCATCTGCGGGGC
CCTGCTCTATCGCTCCCGGGGGCACGTCAGGCTCACCATCTGGGCCACCTTCTTGGTGGTATTCAAAATA
ATCGGCTTCCCCTACAGGGTGGAAAAATGGCCTTCTACCTGGAGGGGGCCTGCGCGGTGGAGACCCGGAT
GATGATGACTGACTACTGGGACTCCTGGGCCTCTTTTCTCCACGTCCACGACCTCTCCCCCTGGCTCTTT
CACGACTTCCCCCCCTGGCTCTTTCACGTCCTCTACCCCGGCGGCCTCCACTACCTCCTCGACCCCGGCC
TCCACTACCTCCTCGACCCCGGCCTCCACTGCCTCCTCGACCCCGGCCTCCACCTCCTGCTCCTGCCCCT
CCTGCTCCTGCCCCTCCTCCTGCTCCTGCCCCTCCTGCCCCTCCTCCTCCTGCCCCTCCTGCCCCTCCTG
CCCCTCCTCCTCCTCCCCCTCCTCCTCCTCCCCCTCCTCCTCCTCCCCCTCCTCCTCCTCCTCCTCCTCC
TCCTCCTCCTCCTCCTCCTCCTCCTCCTCCTCCTCCTCCTCCTCCTCCTCCTCCTCCTCCTCCCCCTCCT
GCCCCTCCTGCTCCTGCCCCTCCTGCTCCTGCCCCTCCTGCTCCTGCCCCTCCTGCTCCTGCCCCTCCCS
CTCCTCCTCCACTACCTCCTCGACCCCGGCCTCCACTACCTCCTCGACCCCGGCCTCCACTGCCTCCTCG
ACCCCGGCCTCCACCTCCTGCTCCTGCCCCTCCTGCTCCTGCCCCTCCTCCTCCTCCTCCCCCTCCCCCC
CCCCCCCCCCCCCCCCCCCCCCCCCCCCCCCCCCCCCCCCCCCCCCCCCCCCCCCCCCCCCCCCCCCCCC
CCCCCCCCCCCCCCCCCCCCCCCCCCCCCCCCCCCCCCCCCCCCCCCCCCCCCCCCCCCCCCCCTCCTCC
CCCCCCCCCTCCCCCCCCTCCTCCTCCTCCCCCTCCTCCCCCTCCTCCCCCTCCTCCTCCTCCTCCTGCT
CCTGCCCCTCCTGCTCCTGCCCCTCCTGCTCCTGCCCCTCCCGCTCCTGCTCCTGCTCCTGTTCCACCGT
GGGTCCCTTTGCAGCCAATGCAACTTGGACGTTTTTGGGGTCTCCGGACACCATCTCTATGTCTTGGCCC
TGATCCTGAGCCGCCCGGGGCTCCTGGTCTTCCGCCTCCTCGTCCTCGTCCTCTTCCCCGTCCTCGTCCA
TGGTTATCACCCCCTCTTCTTTGAGGTCCACTGCCGCCGGAGCCTTCTGGTCCAGATGTGTCTCCCTTCT
CTCCTAGGCCATTTCCAGGTCCTGTACCTGGCCCCTCGTCAGACATGATTCACACTAAAAGAGATCAATA
GACATCTTTATTAGACGACGCTCAGTGAATACAGGGAGTGCAGACTCCTGCCCCCTCCAACAGCCCCCCC
ACCCTCATCCCCTTCATGGTCGCTGTCAGACAGATCCAGGTCTGAAAATTCCCCATCCTCCGAACCATCC
TCGTCCTCATCACCAATTACTCGCAGCCCGGAAAACTCCCGCTGAACATCCTCAAGATTTGCGTCCTGAG
CCTCAAGCCAGGCCTCAAATTCCTCGTCCCCCTTTTTGCTGGACGGTAGGGATGGGGATTCTCGGGACCC
CTCCTCTTCCTCTTCAAGGTCACCAGACAGAGATGCTACTGGGGCAACGGAAGAAAAGCTGGGTGCGGCC
TGTGAGGATCAGCTTATCGATGATAAGCTGTCAAACATGAGAATTCTTGAAGACGAAAGGGCCTCGTGAT
ACGCCTATTTTTATAGGTTAATGTCATGATAATAATGGTTTCTTAGACGTCAGGTGGCACTTTTCGGGGA
AATGTGCGCGGAACCCCTATTTGTTTATTTTTCTAAATACATTCAAATATGTATCCGCTCATGAGACAAT
AACCCTGATAAATGCTTCAATAATATTGAAAAAGGAAGAGTATGAGTATTCAACATTTCCGTGTCGCCCT
TATTCCCTTTTTTGCGGCATTTTGCCTTCCTGTTTTTGCTCACCCAGAAACGCTGGTGAAAGTAAAAGAT
GCTGAAGATCAGTTGGGTGCACGAGTGGGTTACATCGAACTGGATCTCAACAGCGGTAAGATCCTTGAGA
GTTTTCGCCCCGAAGAACGTTTTCCAATGATGAGCACTTTTAAAGTTCTGCTATGTGGCGCGGTATTATC
CCGTGTTGACGCCGGGCAAGAGCAACTCGGTCGCCGCATACACTATTCTCAGAATGACTTGGTTGAGTAC
TCACCAGTCACAGAAAAGCATCTTACGGATGGCATGACAGTAAGAGAATTATGCAGTGCTGCCATAACCA
TGAGTGATAACACTGCGGCCAACTTACTTCTGACAACGATCGGAGGACCGAAGGAGCTAACCGCTTTTTT
GCACAACATGGGGGATCATGTAACTCGCCTTGATCGTTGGGAACCGGAGCTGAATGAAGCCATACCAAAC
GACGAGCGTGACACCACGATGCCTGCAGCAATGGCAACAACGTTGCGCAAACTATTAACTGGCGAACTAC
TTACTCTAGCTTCCCGGCAACAATTAATAGACTGGATGGAGGCGGATAAAGTTGCAGGACCACTTCTGCG
CTCGGCCCTTCCGGCTGGCTGGTTTATTGCTGATAAATCTGGAGCCGGTGAGCGTGGGTCTCGCGGTATC
ATTGCAGCACTGGGGCCAGATGGTAAGCCCTCCCGTATCGTAGTTATCTACACGACGGGGAGTCAGGCAA
CTATGGATGAACGAAATAGACAGATCGCTGAGATAGGTGCCTCACTGATTAAGCATTGGTAACTGTCAGA
CCAAGTTTACTCATATATACTTTAGATTGATTTAAAACTTCATTTTTAATTTAAAAGGATCTAGGTGAAG
ATCCTTTTTGATAATCTCATGACCAAAATCCCTTAACGTGAGTTTTCGTTCCACTGAGCGTCAGACCCCG
TAGAAAAGATCAAAGGATCTTCTTGAGATCCTTTTTTTCTGCGCGTAATCTGCTGCTTGCAAACAAAAAA
ACCACCGCTACCAGCGGTGGTTTGTTTGCCGGATCAAGAGCTACCAACTCTTTTTCCGAAGGTAACTGGC
TTCAGCAGAGCGCAGATACCAAATACTGTCCTTCTAGTGTAGCCGTAGTTAGGCCACCACTTCAAGAACT
CTGTAGCACCGCCTACATACCTCGCTCTGCTAATCCTGTTACCAGTGGCTGCTGCCAGTGGCGATAAGTC
GTGTCTTACCGGGTTGGACTCAAGACGATAGTTACCGGATAAGGCGCAGCGGTCGGGCTGAACGGGGGGT
TCGTGCACACAGCCCAGCTTGGAGCGAACGACCTACACCGAACTGAGATACCTACAGCGTGAGCTATGAG
AAAGCGCCACGCTTCCCGAAGGGAGAAAGGCGGACAGGTATCCGGTAAGCGGCAGGGTCGGAACAGGAGA
GCGCACGAGGGAGCTTCCAGGGGGAAACGCCTGGTATCTTTATAGTCCTGTCGGGTTTCGCCACCTCTGA
CTTGAGCGTCGATTTTTGTGATGCTCGTCAGGGGGGCGGAGCCTATGGAAAAACGCCAGCAACGCGGCCT
TTTTACGGTTCCTGGCCTTTTGCTGGCCTTGAAGCTGCCGCTGATGGTGGCCGACGCGATGGATATGTTC
TGCCAAGGGTTGGTTTGCGCATTCACAGTTCTCCGCAAGAATTGATTGGCTCCAATTCTTGGAGTGGTGA
ATCCGTTAGCGAGGTGCCGCCCTGCTTCATCCCCGTGGCCCGTTGCTCGCGTTTGCTGGCGGTGTCCCCG
GAAGAAATATATTTGCATGTCTTTAGTTCTTCGCCACCTCTGACTTGAGCGTCGATTTTTGTGATGCTCG
TCAGGGGGGCGGAGCCTATGGAAAAACGCCAGCAACGCGGCCTTTTTACGGTTCCTGGCCTTTTGCTGGC
CTTGAAGCTGTCCCTGATGGTCGTCATCTACCTGCCTGGACAGCATGGCCTGCAACGCGGGCATCCCGAT
GCCGCCGGAAGCGAGAAGAATCATAATGGGGAAGGCCATCCAGCCTCGCGTCGCAAGGATCTTGCCGCTA
TTGAGATCCAGTTCGATATAGCCCACTCTTGCACCCAGTTGATCTTCAGCATCTTTTACTTTCACCAGCG
TTTCGGGGTGTGCAAAAACAGGCAAGCAAAATGCCGCAAAGAAGGGAATGAGTGCGACACGAAAATGTTG
GATGCTCATACTCGTCCTTTTTCAATATTATTGAAGCATTTATCAGGGTTACTAGTACGTCTCTCAAGGA
TAAGTAAGTAATATTAAGGTACGGGAGGTATTGGACAGGCCGCAATAAAATATCTTTATTTTCATTACAT
CTGTGTGTTGGTTTTTTGTGTGAATCGATAGTACTAACATACGCTCTCCATCAAAACAAAACGAAACAAA
ACAAACTAGCAAAATAGGCTGTCCCCAGTGCAAGTGCAGGTGCCAGAACATTTCTCTGGCCTAACTGGCC
GGTACCTGAGCTCACTAGCAGGATGTCCATATTAGGACATCTAGGATGTCCATATTAGGACATCTAGGAT
GTCCATATTAGGACATCTAGGATGTCCATATTAGGACATCTAGGATGTCCATATTAGGACATCTAGATCT
GGCCTCGGCGGCCAAGCTTAGACACTAGAGGGTATATAATGGAAGCTCGACTTCCAGCTTGGCAATCCGG
TACTGTTGGTAAAGCCACCGGCGCGCCATGGTGAGCAAGGGCGAGGAGCTGTTCACCGGGGTGGTGCCCA
TCCTGGTCGAGCTGGACGGCGACGTAAACGGCCACAAGTTCAGCGTGTCCGGCGAGGGCGAGGGCGATGC
CACCTACGGCAAGCTGACCCTGAAGTTCATCTGCACCACCGGCAAGCTGCCCGTGCCCTGGCCCACCCTC
GTGACCACCCTGACCTACGGCGTGCAGTGCTTCAGCCGCTACCCCGACCACATGAAGCAGCACGACTTCT
TCAAGTCCGCCATGCCCGAAGGCTACGTCCAGGAGCGCACCATCTTCTTCAAGGACGACGGCAACTACAA
GACCCGCGCCGAGGTGAAGTTCGAGGGCGACACCCTGGTGAACCGCATCGAGCTGAAGGGCATCGACTTC
AAGGAGGACGGCAACATCCTGGGGCACAAGCTGGAGTACAACTACAACAGCCACAACGTCTATATCATGG
CCGACAAGCAGAAGAACGGCATCAAGGTGAACTTCAAGATCCGCCACAACATCGAGGACGGCAGCGTGCA
GCTCGCCGACCACTACCAGCAGAACACCCCCATCGGCGACGGCCCCGTGCTGCTGCCCGACAACCACTAC
CTGAGCACCCAGTCCGCCCTGAGCAAAGACCCCAACGAGAAGCGCGATCACATGGTCCTGCTGGAGTTCG
TGACCGCCGCCGGGATCACTCTCGGCATGGACGAGCTGTACAAGAGTCATGGTTTTCCCCCGGAAGTCGA
AGAGCAGGACGACGGGACGCTGCCAATGTCATGCGCACAAGAGTCTGGTATGGATCGCCACCCGGCTGCG
TGTGCCAGCGCGAGAATCAATGTATAATGAGGCGCGCCCTAAGGCCGCGACTCTAGAGTCGGGGCGGCCG
GCCGCTTCGAGCAGACATGATAAGATACATTGATGAGTTTGGACAAACCACAACTAGAATGCAGTGAAAA
AAATGCTTTATTTGTGAAATTTGTGATGCTATTGCTTTATTTGTAACCATTATAAGCTGCAATAAACAAG
TTAACAACAACAATTGCATTCATTTTATGTTTCAGGTTCAGGGGGAGGTGTGGGAGGTTTTTTAAAGCAA
GTAAAACCTCTACAAATGTGGTAAAATCGATAAGCGAACGCCAGCAAGACGTAGCCCACCGTTAGCGAGG
TGCCGCCCTGCTTCATCCCCGTGGCCCGTTGCTCGCGTTTGCTGGCGGTGTCCCCGGAAGAAATATATTT
GCATGTCTTTAGTTCTATGATGACACAAACCCCGCCCAGCGTCTTGTCATTGGCGAATTCGAACACGCAG
ATGCAGTCGGGGCGGCGCGGTCCGAGGTCCACTTCGCATATTAAGGTGACGCGTGTGGCCTCGAACACCG
AGCGACCCTGCAGCGACCCGCTTAACAGCGTCAACAGCGTGCCGCAGATCCCGGGGGGCAATGAGATATG
AAAAAGCCTGAACTCACCGCGACGTCTGTCGAGAAGTTTCTGATCGAAAAGTTCGACAGCGTCTCCGACC
TGATGCAGCTCTCGGAGGGCGAAGAATCTCGTGCTTTCAGCTTCGATGTAGGAGGGCGTGGATATGTCCT
GCGGGTAAATAGCTGCGCCGATGGTTTCTACAAAGATCGTTATGTTTATCGGCACTTTGCATCGGCCGCG
CTCCCGATTCCGGAAGTGCTTGACATTGGGGAATTCAGCGAGAGCCTGACCTATTGCATCTCCCGCCGTG
CACAGGGTGTCACGTTGCAAGACCTGCCTGAAACCGAACTGCCCGCTGTTCTGCAGCCGGTCGCGGAGGC
CATGGATGCGATCGCTGCGGCCGATCTTAGCCAGACGAGCGGGTTCGGCCCATTCGGACCGCAAGGAATC
GGTCAATACACTACATGGCGTGATTTCATATGCGCGATTGCTGATCCCCATGTGTATCACTGGCAAACTG
TGATGGACGACACCGTCAGTGCGTCCGTCGCGCAGGCTCTCGATGAGCTGATGCTTTGGGCCGAGGACTG
CCCCGAAGTCCGGCACCTCGTGCACGCGGATTTCGGCTCCAACAATGTCCTGACGGACAATGGCCGCATA
ACAGCGGTCATTGACTGGAGCGAGGCGATGTTCGGGGATTCCCAATACGAGGTCGCCAACATCTTCTTCT
GGAGGCCGTGGTTGGCTTGTATGGAGCAGCAGACGCGCTACTTCGAGCGGAGGCATCCGGAGCTTGCAGG
ATCGCCGCGGCTCCGGGCGTATATGCTCCGCATTGGTCTTGACCAACTCTATCAGAGCTTGGTTGACGGC
AATTTCGATGATGCAGCTTGGGCGCAGGGTCGATGCGACGCAATCGTCCGATCCGGAGCCGGGACTGTCG
GGCGTACACAAATCGCCCGCAGAAGCGCGGCCGTCTGGACCGATGGCTGTGTAGAAGTACTCGCCGATAG
TGGAAACCGACGCCCCAGCACTCGTCCGGATCGGGAGATGGGGGAGGCTAACTGAAACACGGAAGGAGAC
AATACCGGAAGGAACCCGCGCTATGACGGCAATAAAAAGACAGAATAAAACGCACGGGTGTTGGGTCGTT
TGTTCATAAACGCGGGGTTCGGTCCCAGGGCTGGCACTCTGTCGATACCCCACCGAGACCCCATTGGGGC
CAATACGCCCGCGTTTCTTCCTTTTCCCCACCCCACCCCCCAAGTTCGGGTGAAGGCCCAGGGCTCGCAG
CCAACGTCGGGGCGGCAGGCCCTGCCATAGCCACTGGCCCCGTGGGTTAGGGACGGGGTCCCCCATGGGG
AATGGTTTATGGTTCGTGGGGGTTATTATTTTGGGCGTTGCGTGGGGTCAGGTCCACGACTGGACTGAGC
AGACAGACCCATGGTTTTTGGATGGCCTGGGCATGGACCGCATGTACTGGCGCGACACGAACACCGGGCG
TCTGTGGCTGCCAAACACCCCCGACCCCCAAAAACCACCGCGCGGATTTCTGGCGTGCCAAGCTAGTCGA
CCAATTCTCATGTTTGACAGCTTATCATCGCAGATCCGGGCAACGTTGTTGCCATTGCTGCAGGCGCAGA
ACTGGTAGGTATGGAAGATCTATACATTGAATCAATATTGGCAATTAGCCATATTAGTCATTGGTTATAT
AGCATAAATCAATATTGGCTATTGGCCATTGCATACGTTGTATCTATATCATAATATGTACATTTATATT
GGCTCATGTCCAATATGACCGCCATGTT
Features (pLannotate 1.2.2; 32 found; start..end, strand, type, name):
      1..380     +  enhancer       CMV enhancer: human cytomegalovirus immediate early enhancer
    382..581     +  promoter       CMV promoter: human cytomegalovirus (CMV) immediate early promoter
    741..3938    +  CDS            PDGFRA: PGFRA_HUMAN - Also known as PDGFR2, RHEPDGFRA. Experimental evidence at protein level: Swiss-Prot protein existence level 1. Tyrosine-protein kinase that acts as a cell-surface receptor for PDGFA, PDGFB and PDGFC and plays an essential role in the regulation of embryonic development, cell proliferation, survival and chemotaxis. Depending on the context, promotes or inhibits cell proliferation and cell migration. Plays an important role in the differentiation of bone marrow-derived mesenchymal stem cells. Required for normal skeleton development and cephalic closure during embryonic development
   3964..4098    -  polyA_signal   SV40 poly(A) signal: SV40 polyadenylation signal
   4121..4204    -  CDS            large T antigen (fragment): large T antigen from SV40 (simian virus 40)
   4207..4247    +  CDS            rop (fragment): Rop protein, which maintains plasmids at low copy number; rop
   4359..4377    -  misc_feature   MCS (fragment): pUC18/19 multiple cloning site
   4853..6642    -  rep_origin     oriP: Epstein-Barr virus oriP replication origin (Yates et al., 2000)
   6643..6861    -  CDS            gL (fragment): GL_EBVB9 - Experimental evidence at protein level: Swiss-Prot protein existence level 1. The heterodimer glycoprotein H-glycoprotein L is required for the fusion of viral and plasma membranes leading to virus entry into the host cell. Acts as a functional inhibitor of gH and maintains gH in an inhibited form. Upon binding to host integrins, gL dissociates from gH leading to activation of the viral fusion glycoproteins gB and gH. Fusion of EBV with B-lymphocytes requires the additional receptor- binding protein gp42, which forms a complex with gH/gL. The heterodimer gH/gL targets also host EPHA
   7001..8866    -  CDS            EBNA1: EBNA1_EBVA8 - Experimental evidence at protein level: Swiss-Prot protein existence level 1. Plays an essential role in replication and partitioning of viral genomic DNA during latent viral infection. During this phase, the circular double-stranded viral DNA undergoes replication once per cell cycle and is efficiently partitioned to the daughter cells. EBNA1 activates the initiation of viral DNA replication through binding to specific sites in the viral latent origin of replication, oriP. Additionally, it governs the segregation of viral episomes by mediating their attachment to host cell metap
   8904..9248    -  CDS            BRRF2_EBVB9 (fragment): Protein inferred from homology: Swiss-Prot protein existence level 3. From Epstein-Barr virus (strain B95-8) (HHV-4) (Human herpesvirus 4).
   9251..9274    -  promoter       tet promoter (fragment): E. coli promoter for tetracycline efflux protein gene
   9387..9491    +  promoter       AmpR promoter: bla
   9492..10352   +  CDS            AmpR: β-lactamase; bla; confers resistance to ampicillin, carbenicillin, and related antibiotics
  10523..11111   +  rep_origin     ori: high-copy-number ColE1/pMB1/pBR322/pUC origin of replication
  11292..11370   +  promoter       HSV TK promoter (fragment): herpes simplex virus thymidine kinase promoter
  11370..11434   +  rep_origin     ori (fragment): high-copy-number ColE1/pMB1/pBR322/pUC origin of replication
  11482..11769   -  CDS            bla (fragment): BLAT_ECOLX - Experimental evidence at protein level: Swiss-Prot protein existence level 1. TEM-type are the most prevalent beta-lactamases in enterobacteria; they hydrolyze the beta-lactam bond in susceptible beta-lactam antibiotics, thus conferring resistance to penicillins and cephalosporins. TEM-3 and TEM-4 are capable of hydrolyzing cefotaxime and ceftazidime. TEM-5 is capable of hydrolyzing ceftazidime. TEM-6 is capable of hydrolyzing ceftazidime and aztreonam. TEM-8/CAZ-2, TEM- 16/CAZ-7 and TEM-24/CAZ-6 are markedly active against ceftazidime. IRT- 4 shows resistance to beta-lactamase in
  11770..11811   -  promoter       AmpR promoter (fragment): bla
  11874..11922   +  polyA_signal   poly(A) signal: synthetic polyadenylation signal
  11936..12027   +  misc_feature   pause site: RNA polymerase II transcriptional pause signal from the human α2 globin gene
  12206..12237   +  promoter       minP: minimal TATA-box promoter with low basal activity
  12278..12994   +  CDS            EGFP: EGFP is a basic (constitutively fluorescent) green fluorescent protein published in 1996, derived from Aequorea victoria. It is reported to be a rapidly-maturing weak dimer with moderate acid sensitivity.
  12992..13114   +  CDS            Odc1 (fragment): DCOR_MOUSE - Also known as Odc. Experimental evidence at protein level: Swiss-Prot protein existence level 1. Catalyzes the first and rate-limiting step of polyamine biosynthesis that converts ornithine into putrescine, which is the precursor for the polyamines, spermidine and spermine. Polyamines are essential for cell proliferation and are implicated in cellular processes, ranging from DNA replication to apoptosis. From Mus musculus (Mouse).
  13181..13302   -  polyA_signal   SV40 poly(A) signal: SV40 polyadenylation signal
  13325..13393   -  CDS            large T antigen (fragment): large T antigen from SV40 (simian virus 40)
  13448..13639   -  CDS            UL24 (fragment): UL24_EHV4 - Experimental evidence at transcript level: Swiss-Prot protein existence level 2. May participate in nuclear egress of viral particles. Plays a role in the dispersal of several host nucleolar proteins including NCL/nucleolin and NPM1. Since deletion of host NCL/nucleolin negatively impact on nuclear egress, UL24 supposedly acts on this process through its effect on host nucleoli (By similarity). From Equine herpesvirus 4 (strain 1942) (EHV-4) (Equine rhinopneumonitis virus).
  13613..13675   +  promoter       Mini-TK promoter: minimal herpes simplex virus (HSV) thymidine kinase promoter
  13718..14755   +  CDS            HygR: hygromycin B phosphotransferase confers resistance to hygromycin
  14797..14845   +  polyA_signal   HSV TK poly(A) signal: herpes simplex virus thymidine kinase polyadenylation signal (Cole and Stacy, 1985)
  15045..15269   +  CDS            gH (fragment): GH_HHV11 - Experimental evidence at protein level: Swiss-Prot protein existence level 1. The heterodimer glycoprotein H-glycoprotein L is required for the fusion of viral and plasma membranes leading to virus entry into the host cell. Following initial binding to host receptor, membrane fusion is mediated by the fusion machinery composed of gB and the heterodimer gH/gL. May also be involved in the fusion between the virion envelope and the outer nuclear membrane during virion morphogenesis. From Human herpesvirus 1 (strain 17) (HHV-1) (Human herpes simplex virus 1).
  15300..15325   -  CDS            bla(M) (fragment): β-lactamase lacking the signal sequence; bla(M); allows cytosolic expression of β-lactamase
