[The description below was written by a language model from this plasmid's Addgene catalogue record and pLannotate feature annotations shown in this document.]
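Description:
pCEP4-myc-PDGFRA-K627R+R914W_EGFP-PEST_reporter is a roughly 15.5 kb mammalian expression and signaling-reporter plasmid built on the Invitrogen pCEP4 episomal backbone. It is propagated in E. coli through a high-copy ColE1/pUC-type origin with ampicillin resistance. In mammalian cells, the Epstein-Barr virus oriP origin together with the EBNA1 gene allows the plasmid to replicate and be partitioned as an extrachromosomal episome. A hygromycin resistance cassette, driven by an HSV TK promoter and ended by the TK polyadenylation signal, provides selection. Many short annotated fragments (rop, tet, partial bla, herpesvirus ORF pieces) appear to be backbone remnants rather than functional elements.

The plasmid carries two functional units. In the first, the CMV enhancer/promoter drives human PDGFRA bearing the K627R and R914W substitutions, terminated by an SV40 poly(A) signal. According to the catalogue, the receptor is preceded by an influenza HA signal peptide and an extracellular N-terminal c-myc epitope, which would permit detection of receptor at the cell surface; neither element is annotated separately in the feature tables. The second unit is a reporter insulated upstream by a synthetic poly(A) signal and a transcriptional pause site. Here a minimal TATA-box promoter drives EGFP fused to the PEST degron from mouse ornithine decarboxylase, followed by an SV40 poly(A). The record describes an array of serum response elements upstream of the minimal promoter, also not annotated individually. Signaling downstream of the receptor should therefore activate SRE-dependent transcription, and the short-lived EGFP gives a fluorescence readout that tracks current activity. The construct is intended for measuring signaling by this PDGFRA double mutant, in work on variants associated with non-syndromic cleft lip and palate. The depositor and sequencing-derived records agree closely in content, differing mainly in start position.
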