Addgene plasmid #172600: pCEP4-myc-PDGFRA-K627R+R914W_EGFP-PEST_reporter
Purpose: Mammalian fluorescent (EGFP-PEST) reporter plasmid for PDGFRA-K627R+R914W mutant signaling.
Depositing lab: Daniel Kiss. Depositing organization: Houston Methodist. Publication: Polygenic risk impacts PDGFRA mutation penetrance in non-syndromic cleft lip and palate. Yu Y, Alvarado R, Petty LE, Bohlender RJ, Shaw DM, Below JE, Bejar N, Ruiz OE, Tandon B, Eisenhoffer GT, Kiss DL, Huff CD, Letra A, Hecht JT. Hum Mol Genet. 2022 Jul 21;31(14):2348-2357. doi: 10.1093/hmg/ddac037. PubMed 35147171.
Backbone
  Vector backbone: pCEP4
  Backbone manufacturer: Invitrogen
  Backbone size w/o insert (bp): 10375
  Vector type: Mammalian Expression ; EGFP-PEST_Reporter
  Selectable markers: Hygromycin
Growth in bacteria
  Bacterial resistance: Ampicillin, 100 μg/mL
  Growth temperature: 37°C
  Growth strain: DH5alpha
  Copy number: High Copy
Gene/Insert
  Gene/Insert name: myc-PDGFRA-K627R+R914W (alt names: Array of serum response elements (SRE) to drive destabilized GFP expression from a minimal promoter.; PDGFRA)
  Species: H. sapiens (human), Synthetic
  Insert size (bp): 3324
  Mutation: PDGFRA-K627R+R914W
  Entrez Gene: PDGFRA (a.k.a. CD140A, PDGFR-2, PDGFR2)
  Promoter: CMV
  Tag / fusion protein: Extracellular c-myc epitope tag (N terminal on insert); Signal peptide from influenza HA (N terminal on insert)
  Cloning method: Ligation Independent Cloning
  Sequencing primers: 5′ CMV-F; 3′ pGEX 3'
Resource information
  A portion of this plasmid was derived from a plasmid made by: Erik Procko (Addgene plasmid # 136456)
Terms and licenses: Academic/Nonprofit Terms; Industry Terms: Not Available to Industry
How to cite: pCEP4-myc-PDGFRA-K627R+R914W_EGFP-PEST_reporter was a gift from Daniel Kiss (Addgene plasmid # 172600 ; http://n2t.net/addgene:172600 ; RRID:Addgene_172600)
